>Addgene plasmid #223910 | HCT12_rAAV-eHGT_1049m-minBglobin-SYFP2-WPRE3-BGHpA | addgene full sequence | sequence record 446442 | Addgene NGS Result
CCTGCAGGCAGCTGCGCGCTCGCTCGCTCACTGAGGCCGCCCGGGCGTCGGGCGACCTTTGGTCGCCCGG
CCTCAGTGAGCGAGCGAGCGCGCAGAGAGGGAGTGGCCAACTCCATCACTAGGGGTTCCTGCGGCCGCAC
GCGTCATTAGCATGGTCTCTCTGTCTCTCTCCCTCTTGCCTCTACCTTTCTGATGCTTAAGATAGCTTGT
CCCCAACCTACAAAAGGACCACTCAGGAATCGTCAGTGACCTCTGACTTACCTGAAGCTATTGTAAAATG
AATGGAAAATTGTAGATTTGTGACTTCCCTTCAGATTTGTGATGACCTCAAGCTAAGGACATTTGGGGTG
ACTTTTAACTCAGCATTTTTTCCCACATGCACTTAACTTTATTACAGTGCTTCCTAATTAATATCTGTGA
TGTGATGTTCCCTTAATGGAAATGACCATTTCATCATCTACTTGGTATCTGGACTTCTGCCAGCTCCCTT
CTTAGGAGACTCTTAACCGTGCACTGTAATTTATCTGCCTGATCAATTCCGTTCCTTCAGTGATGCGGCT
AAGCTCGGTGACTTAATGGCTGTGACTGTGCTGCCTGAATCTGTAGAAGAGTTTGGAGAAATTGGAAATA
AATTAAATTTGTCATCATTGTGGGACATCTGGTTGCTATCAGACTTTTAAATGAATATGAAACAGGTCCT
GCAACCAGGCAGATACTTTTGTTCAGACAGTGTTATTTCTGTTTGCAGTGATTCACCCTGTAGTAGCTAT
GAGTTCCAGTACAGATGGACTAAAAGAATGAAACATCTAGAATACAGCTTCAGTATCGAGTGTTAAGGAT
CTCGAGCTCGGGCTGGGCATAAAAGTCAGGGCAGAGCCATCTATTGCTTACATTTGCTTCTGGGATCCAG
ATCTTTCGAAGCTAGCGCTACCGGTCGCCACCATGGTGAGCAAGGGCGAGGAGCTGTTCACCGGGGTGGT
GCCCATCCTGGTCGAGCTGGACGGCGACGTAAACGGCCACAAGTTCAGCGTGTCCGGCGAGGGCGAGGGC
GATGCCACCTACGGCAAGCTGACCCTGAAGCTGATCTGCACCACCGGCAAGCTGCCCGTGCCCTGGCCCA
CCCTCGTGACCACCCTGGGCTACGGCGTGCAGTGCTTCGCCCGCTACCCCGACCACATGAAGCAGCACGA
CTTCTTCAAGTCCGCCATGCCCGAAGGCTACGTCCAGGAGCGCACCATCTTCTTCAAGGACGACGGCAAC
TACAAGACCCGCGCCGAGGTGAAGTTCGAGGGCGACACCCTGGTGAACCGCATCGAGCTGAAGGGCATCG
ACTTCAAGGAGGACGGCAACATCCTGGGGCACAAGCTGGAGTACAACTACAACAGCCACAACGTCTATAT
CACCGCCGACAAGCAGAAGAACGGCATCAAGGCCAACTTCAAGATCCGCCACAACATCGAGGACGGCGGC
GTGCAGCTCGCCGACCACTACCAGCAGAACACCCCCATCGGCGACGGCCCCGTGCTGCTGCCCGACAACC
ACTACCTGAGCTACCAGTCCAAGCTGAGCAAAGACCCCAACGAGAAGCGCGATCACATGGTCCTGCTGGA
GTTCGTGACCGCCGCCGGGATCACTCTCGGCATGGACGAGCTGTACAAGTAAGTCGACGGCGCGCCGCGG
CCGCGAATTCGATATCATAATCAACCTCTGGATTACAAAATTTGTGAAAGATTGACTGGTATTCTTAACT
ATGTTGCTCCTTTTACGCTATGTGGATACGCTGCTTTAATGCCTTTGTATCATGCTATTGCTTCCCGTAT
GGCTTTCATTTTCTCCTCCTTGTATAAATCCTGGTTAGTTCTTGCCACGGCGGAACTCATCGCCGCCTGC
CTTGCCCGCTGCTGGACAGGGGCTCGGCTGTTGGGCACTGACAATTCCGTGGCTCGAGAGATCTTCGACT
GTGCCTTCTAGTTGCCAGCCATCTGTTGTTTGCCCCTCCCCCGTGCCTTCCTTGACCCTGGAAGGTGCCA
CTCCCACTGTCCTTTCCTAATAAAATGAGGAAATTGCATCGCATTGTCTGAGTAGGTGTCATTCTATTCT
GGGGGGTGGGGTGGGGCAGGACAGCAAGGGGGAGGATTGGGAAGACAATAGCAGGCATGAGATCTCACGT
GCGGACCGAGCGGCCGCAGGAACCCCTAGTGATGGAGTTGGCCACTCCCTCTCTGCGCGCTCGCTCGCTC
ACTGAGGCCGGGCGACCAAAGGTCGCCCGACGCCCGGGCTTTGCCCGGGCGGCCTCAGTGAGCGAGCGAG
CGCGCAGCTGCCTGCAGGGGCGCCTGATGCGGTATTTTCTCCTTACGCATCTGTGCGGTATTTCACACCG
CATA
[95 nt withheld, positions 2385-2479]
T
[46 nt withheld, positions 2481-2526]
C
[141 nt withheld, positions 2528-2668]
CCTTTGACGTTGGAGTCCACGTTCTTT
[37 nt withheld, positions 2696-2732]
ACTCTATCTCGGGCTATTCTTTTGATTTATAAGGGATTTTGCCGATTTCGGTCTATTGGTTAAAAAATGA
GCTGATTTAACAAAAATTTAACGCGAATTTTAACAAAATATTAACGTTTACAATTTTATGGTGCACTCTC
AGTACAATCTGCTCTGATGCCGCATAGTTAAGCCAGCCCCGACACCCGCCAACACCCGCTGACGCGCCCT
GACGGGCTTGTCTGCTCCCGGCATCCGCTTACAGACAAGCTGTGACCGTCTCCGGGAGCTGCATGTGTCA
GAGGTTTTCACCGTCATCACCGAAACGCGCGAGACGAAAGGGCCTCGTGATACGCCTATTTTTATAGGTT
AATGTCATGATAATAATGGTTTCTTAGACGTCAGGTGGCACTTTTCGGGGAAATGTGCGCGGAACCCCTA
TTTGTTTATTTTTCTAAATACATTCAAATATGTATCCGCTCATGAGACAATAACCCTGATAAATGCTTCA
ATAATATTGAAAAAGGAAGAGTATGAGTATTCAACATTTCCGTGTCGCCCTTATTCCCTTTTTTGCGGCA
TTTTGCCTTCCTGTTTTTGCTCACCCAGAAACGCTGGTGAAAGTAAAAGATGCTGAAGATCAGTTGGGTG
CACGAGTGGGTTACATCGAACTGGATCTCAACAGCGGTAAGATCCTTGAGAGTTTTCGCCCCGAAGAACG
TTTTCCAATGATGAGCACTTTTAAAGTTCTGCTATGTGGCGCGGTATTATCCCGTATTGACGCCGGGCAA
GAGCAACTCGGTCGCCGCATACACTATTCTCAGAATGACTTGGTTGAGTACTCACCAGTCACAGAAAAGC
ATCTTACGGATGGCATGACAGTAAGAGAATTATGCAGTGCTGCCATAACCATGAGTGATAACACTGCGGC
CAACTTACTTCTGACAACGATCGGAGGACCGAAGGAGCTAACCGCTTTTTTGCACAACATGGGGGATCAT
GTAACTCGCCTTGATCGTTGGGAACCGGAGCTGAATGAAGCCATACCAAACGACGAGCGTGACACCACGA
TGCCTGTAGCAATGGCAACAACGTTGCGCAAACTATTAACTGGCGAACTACTTACTCTAGCTTCCCGGCA
ACAATTAATAGACTGGATGGAGGCGGATAAAGTTGCAGGACCACTTCTGCGCTCGGCCCTTCCGGCTGGC
TGGTTTATTGCTGATAAATCTGGAGCCGGTGAGCGTGGGTCTCGCGGTATCATTGCAGCACTGGGGCCAG
ATGGTAAGCCCTCCCGTATCGTAGTTATCTACACGACGGGGAGTCAGGCAACTATGGATGAACGAAATAG
ACAGATCGCTGAGATAGGTGCCTCACTGATTAAGCATTGGTAACTGTCAGACCAAGTTTACTCATATATA
CTTTAGATTGATTTAAAACTTCATTTTTAATTTAAAAGGATCTAGGTGAAGATCCTTTTTGATAATCTCA
TGACCAAAATCCCTTAACGTGAGTTTTCGTTCCACTGAGCGTCAGACCCCGTAGAAAAGATCAAAGGATC
TTCTTGAGATCCTTTTTTTCTGCGCGTAATCTGCTGCTTGCAAACAAAAAAACCACCGCTACCAGCGGTG
GTTTGTTTGCCGGATCAAGAGCTACCAACTCTTTTTCCGAAGGTAACTGGCTTCAGCAGAGCGCAGATAC
CAAATACTGTTCTTCTAGTGTAGCCGTAGTTAGGCCACCACTTCAAGAACTCTGTAGCACCGCCTACATA
CCTCGCTCTGCTAATCCTGTTACCAGTGGCTGCTGCCAGTGGCGATAAGTCGTGTCTTACCGGGTTGGAC
TCAAGACGATAGTTACCGGATAAGGCGCAGCGGTCGGGCTGAACGGGGGGTTCGTGCACACAGCCCAGCT
TGGAGCGAACGACCTACACCGAACTGAGATACCTACAGCGTGAGCTATGAGAAAGCGCCACGCTTCCCGA
AGGGAGAAAGGCGGACAGGTATCCGGTAAGCGGCAGGGTCGGAACAGGAGAGCGCACGAGGGAGCTTCCA
GGGGGAAACGCCTGGTATCTTTATAGTCCTGTCGGGTTTCGCCACCTCTGACTTGAGCGTCGATTTTTGT
GATGCTCGTCAGGGGGGCGGAGCCTATGGAAAAACGCCAGCAACGCGGCCTTTTTACGGTTCCTGGCCTT
TTGCTGGCCTTTTGCTCACATGT
Features (pLannotate 1.2.2; 14 found; start..end, strand, type, name):
     12..39      +  repeat_region  AAV2 ITR (fragment): inverted terminal repeat of adeno-associated virus serotype 2 inverted
     68..95      +  repeat_region  AAV2 ITR (fragment): inverted terminal repeat of adeno-associated virus serotype 2 inverted
    943..1659    +  CDS            SYFP2: SYFP2 is a basic (constitutively fluorescent) yellow fluorescent protein published in 2006, derived from Aequorea victoria. It is reported to be a very rapidly-maturing monomer with moderate acid sensitivity.
   1699..1856    +  misc_feature   WPRE (fragment): woodchuck hepatitis virus posttranscriptional regulatory element
   1862..1942    +  misc_feature   WPRE (fragment): woodchuck hepatitis virus posttranscriptional regulatory element
   1959..2070    +  polyA_signal   bGH poly(A) signal: bovine growth hormone polyadenylation signal
   2188..2328    +  repeat_region  AAV2 ITR: inverted terminal repeat of adeno-associated virus serotype 2 inverted
   2333..2384    -  misc_feature   bom (fragment): basis of mobility region from pBR322
   2403..2858    +  rep_origin     f1 ori (sequence partly withheld): f1 bacteriophage origin of replication; arrow indicates direction of (+) strand synthesis
   2859..2908    -  misc_feature   bom (fragment): basis of mobility region from pBR322
   3010..3045    -  CDS            rop (fragment): Rop protein, which maintains plasmids at low copy number; rop
   3140..3244    +  promoter       AmpR promoter: bla
   3245..4105    +  CDS            AmpR: β-lactamase; bla; confers resistance to ampicillin, carbenicillin, and related antibiotics
   4276..4864    +  rep_origin     ori: high-copy-number ColE1/pMB1/pBR322/pUC origin of replication
