[The description below was written by a language model from this plasmid's Addgene catalogue record and pLannotate feature annotations shown in this document.]
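Description:
HCT12_rAAV-eHGT_1049m-minBglobin-SYFP2-WPRE3-BGHpA is a recombinant AAV transfer plasmid of about 4.9 kb, built for enhancer-driven expression of a yellow fluorescent reporter. It is maintained in E. coli through a high-copy ColE1/pUC-type origin and selected with ampicillin via the bla gene and its promoter. An f1 phage origin and small remnants of pBR322 bom and rop sequences also sit in the backbone. The listed host is a recombination-deficient strain of the kind commonly used to keep the repeat-rich ITRs intact. AAV2 inverted terminal repeats flank the expression cassette and supply the cis signals for replication and packaging of the genome into AAV capsids. The right ITR is annotated in full, whereas the left one is detected only as two short fragments, which may reflect annotation or sequencing limits in this structured region.

Between the ITRs, the plasmid name indicates that an enhancer element designated eHGT_1049m sits upstream of a minimal beta-globin promoter. Neither element is annotated in the feature table, but an unannotated stretch upstream of the coding sequence is where they would lie, and the MluI/SacI cloning sites are consistent with an enhancer slot. A minimal promoter has little activity on its own, so expression of the SYFP2 open reading frame, a fast-maturing monomeric Aequorea-derived yellow fluorescent protein, depends on the activity of the enhancer in a given cell type. The transcript is stabilised by WPRE3, a shortened woodchuck posttranscriptional regulatory element (annotated as two WPRE fragments), and terminated by the bovine growth hormone polyadenylation signal. Expression is direct, requiring no recombinase. The associated work concerns enhancer AAVs that target spinal motor neurons and descending motor pathways in rodents and macaque, so the construct serves to label enhancer-defined populations, although the record does not state which cell type this enhancer marks.
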