Addgene plasmid #223910: HCT12_rAAV-eHGT_1049m-minBglobin-SYFP2-WPRE3-BGHpA
Purpose: Direct-expressing SYFP2 AAV virus
Depositing lab: Tanya Daigle & Allen Institute for Brain Science. Depositing organization: Allen Institute. Publication: Enhancer AAVs for targeting spinal motor neurons and descending motor pathways in rodents and macaque. Kussick E, Johansen N, Taskin N, Chowdhury A, Quinlan MA, Fraser A, Clark AG, Wynalda B, Martinez R, Groce EL, Reding M, Liang E, Shulga L, Huang C, Casper T, Clark M, Ho W, Gao Y, van Velthoven CTJ, Sobieski C, Ferrer R, Berg MR, Curtis BC, English C, Day JC, Fortuna MG, Donadio N, Newman D, Yao S, Chakka AB, Goldy J, Torkelson A, Guzman JB, Chakrabarty R, Nguy B, Guilford N, Pham TH, Wright V, Ronellenfitch K, Naidoo R, Kenney J, Williford A, Ramakrishnan C, Drinnenberg A, Gudsnuk K, Thyagarajan B, Smith KA, Dee N, Deisseroth K, Zeng H, Yao Z, Tasic B, Levi BP, Hodge R, Bakken TE, Lein ES, Ting JT, Daigle TL. Cell Rep. 2025 Jun 24;44(6):115730. doi: 10.1016/j.celrep.2025.115730. Epub 2025 May 21. PubMed 40403722.
Backbone
  Vector backbone: rAAV-minBglobin-SYFP2-WPRE3-BGHpA
  Backbone manufacturer: Allen Institute for Brain Science
  Backbone size w/o insert (bp): 4244
  Vector type: AAV
Growth in bacteria
  Bacterial resistance: Ampicillin, 100 μg/mL
  Growth temperature: 37°C
  Growth strain: NEB Stable
  Copy number: High Copy
Gene/Insert
  Gene/Insert name: SYFP2
  Species: Synthetic
  Insert size (bp): 720
  Mutation: N/A
  Promoter: minBglobin
  Cloning method: Restriction Enzyme; 5′ cloning site MluI (unknown if destroyed); 3′ cloning site SacI (unknown if destroyed)
  Sequencing primers: 5′ CATTAGCATGGTCTCTCTGTC; 3′ GAGATCCTTAACACTCGATACTG
Terms and licenses: Academic/Nonprofit Terms; Industry Terms: Not Available to Industry
How to cite: HCT12_rAAV-eHGT_1049m-minBglobin-SYFP2-WPRE3-BGHpA was a gift from Tanya Daigle & Allen Institute for Brain Science (Addgene plasmid # 223910 ; http://n2t.net/addgene:223910 ; RRID:Addgene_223910)
